>Addgene plasmid #235733 | pYO379 | addgene full sequence | sequence record 472847 | Addgene NGS Result
TCGCGCGTTTCGGTGATGACGGTGAAAACCTCTGACACATGCAGCTCCCGGAGACGGTCACAGCTTGTCT
GTAAGCGGATGCCGGGAGCAGACAAGCCCGTCAGGGCGCGTCAGCGGGTGTTGGCGGGTGTCGGGGCTGG
CTTAACTATGCGGCATCAGAGCAGATTGTACTGAGAGTGCACCATACCACCTTTTCAATTCATCATTTTT
TTTTTATTCTTTTTTTTGATTTCGGTTTCCTTGAAATTTTTTTGATTCGGTAATCTCCGAACAGAAGGAA
GAACGAAGGAAGGAGCACAGACTTAGATTGGTATATATACGCATATGTAGTGTTGAAGAAACATGAAATT
GCCCAGTATTCTTAACCCAACTGCACAGAACAAAAACCTGCAGGAAACGAAGATAAATCATGTCGAAAGC
TACATATAAGGAACGTGCTGCTACTCATCCTAGTCCTGTTGCTGCCAAGCTATTTAATATCATGCACGAA
AAGCAAACAAACTTGTGTGCTTCATTGGATGTTCGTACCACCAAGGAATTACTGGAGTTAGTTGAAGCAT
TAGGTCCCAAAATTTGTTTACTAAAAACACATGTGGATATCTTGACTGATTTTTCCATGGAGGGCACAGT
TAAGCCGCTAAAGGCATTATCCGCCAAGTACAATTTTTTACTCTTCGAAGACAGAAAATTTGCTGACATT
GGTAATACAGTCAAATTGCAGTACTCTGCGGGTGTATACAGAATAGCAGAATGGGCAGACATTACGAATG
CACACGGTGTGGTGGGCCCAGGTATTGTTAGCGGTTTGAAGCAGGCGGCAGAAGAAGTAACAAAGGAACC
TAGAGGCCTTTTGATGTTAGCAGAATTGTCATGCAAGGGCTCCCTATCTACTGGAGAATATACTAAGGGT
ACTGTTGACATTGCGAAGAGCGACAAAGATTTTGTTATCGGCTTTATTGCTCAAAGAGACATGGGTGGAA
GAGATGAAGGTTACGATTGGTTGATTATGACACCCGGTGTGGGTTTAGATGACAAGGGAGACGCATTGGG
TCAACAGTATAGAACCGTGGATGATGTGGTCTCTACAGGATCTGACATTATTATTGTTGGAAGAGGACTA
TTTGCAAAGGGAAGGGATGCTAAGGTAGAGGGTGAACGTTACAGAAAAGCAGGCTGGGAAGCATATTTGA
GAAGATGCGGCCAGCAAAACTAAAAAACTGTATTATAAGTAAATGCATGTATACTAAACTCACAAATTAG
AGCTTCAATTTAATTATATCAGTTATTACCCTATGCGGTGTGAAATACCGCACAGATGCGTAAGGAGAAA
ATACCGCATCAGGAAATTGTAAGCGTTAATATTTTGTTAAAATTCGCGTTAAATTTTTGTTAAATCAGCT
CATTTTTTAACCAATAGGCCGAAATCGGCAAAATCCCTTATAAATCAAAAGAATAGACCGAGATAGGGT
[37 nt withheld, positions 1470-1506]
AAAGAACGTGGACTCCAACGTCAAAGG
[49 nt withheld, positions 1534-1582]
T
[91 nt withheld, positions 1584-1674]
G
[124 nt withheld, positions 1676-1799]
CCATTCGCCATTCAGGCTGCGCAACTGTTGGGAAGGGCGATCGGTGCGGGCCTCTTCGCTATTACGCCAG
CTGGCGAAAGGGGGATGTGCTGCAAGGCGATTAAGTTGGGTAACGCCAGGGTTTTCCCAGTCACGACGTT
GTAAAACGACGGCCAGTGAGCGCGCGTAATACGACTCACTATAGGGCGAATTGGGTACCGGGCCCCCCCT
CGAGTACTTCTCGACAAGCTATCACCACTTTGTACAAGAAAGCTGGGTCTAGATATCTCGAGTGCGGCCG
CTGCCGGTAGAGGTGTGGTCAATAAGAGCGACCTCATGCTATACCTGAGAAAGCAACCTGACCTACAGGA
AAGAGTTACTCAAGAATAAGAATTTTCGTTTTAAAACCTAAGAGTCACTTTAAAATTTGTATACACTTAT
TTTTTTTATAACTTATTTAATAATAAAAATCATAAATCATAAGAAATTCGCGAGCTCACGAATTCGCGTC
TACTTTCGGCGCCTGAGCATCATTTAGCTTTTTAGCTTCTGCTAAAAGGTTAGCGCTTTGGCTTGGGTCA
TCTTTTAAACTTTGGATGAAGGCGTTTCGTTGTTCTTCGTTTAAGTTAGGTAAATGTAAGATCTCATAGA
ACGCGTTTTGTTGTTCTTTGTTGAATTTGTTGTCTACTTTCGGCGCCTGAGCATCATTTAGCTTTTTAGC
TTCTGCTAAAAGGTTAGCGCTTTGGCTTGGGTCATCTTTTAAACTTTGGATGAAGGCGTTTCGTTGTTCT
TCGTTTAAGTTAGGTAAATGTAAGATCTCATAGAACGCGTTTTGTTGTTCTTTGTTGAATTTGTTGTCTA
CGGCTTCATCGTGGGCGCCCTGGAAGTACAGGTTCTCGCTAGCACCCGCCCCTGCTCCGGATCTAGCTTC
GTCGTGTTGAGCCAAAGCAGCAGTCTTCAATTCACCCTCGAGTAACTCACCTTGGAAGTACAAGTTTTCA
GAAGCAGTGGTCTTCAACTCGCCTTGAAAGTACAAATTTTCAGAGGCAGTAGTTGGTCTAGAGGATCCTT
GGAAGATTCCAATAAGCCCTGAGTTATCACAAGCAACCAGCAAAGGTGTCTCATCAACTTCACATGTAGA
TATAGAATTTATAATATCATGATGATATAGAGAATCATCTACTGAATGAGTGCTAGTACGTTTCATTTTT
CTCAATAACATTGTGAGATTTGCCGTAACTTGTGTAGGAATAAAAACGTCACTGAATCTTGAAGGACTTA
TTACTGCTTTAGAAGAAGAAAGCTCATTTAGGCTAAACATAACAATGGAACTTGTTGCTTCATCGGTAAG
AAGAATTTTATCATTAGATACTGAGATAGTGCTTAGTGCGTTTAAAGACCTGATTCCACAAAAATTTAAT
TCTTCTAAGCCTTTCTCAATTGGTAAAAAGTGCTCCATAGATGGCTGTTCATCAGAATTTATGAAAGCAT
ACTGACAATGCCCCTTAACAAAATTCCATATTGTTAGAAATGTTTTTGAACTACCTCCTACAACAATTAC
AGAATTCTTTCCATAAAACTGACAAACCTCCACATGCGTGATTGGTGCGTGGTCCCCAAAGGACCAACTC
CTTATCAGCACGTTGAAACGGATATCCCATATATCAATAATACCTCTAGTCGTCCCCAAAATTAGGACAC
AACACTCTTCATCGATACAGATGCTTGAAACGGCACCATGCCTTGGAGAATTCTCTATAATTTGTAACCT
CTCCAGGGTTCTAATATCAAATATAATAACCCTTGACAAATTCGTCAATGCTACTAGTAGAGATTTTTCC
TCATTCACAAATGCTCTCATTCTCACTGCGTATTCATTTTTACCAAAATTCTTCAAGTTAATTTTCCTGA
TGCATTCGCAATTCAAAAATTTGACTTCACTTTCTTGTTGGTAATGATTAACCTTTAATACAATTATTTG
TCCATCTTTACTGGAAACGGCAAACGCGTCAAAGTTAGGAATCATGGTTATCTGAGTTACGGTAGAGGAG
CAGTCATAAGTTAAAGAAGAAGAGTAAACCTCGCCCACGATAATCTCTTTCAGGTTCCAAATCTTGATTA
CACCTTGATCTGAACCTGTTATTAAATAGGGTGTTTCTCCTGGAGAAACAGCAGAAGACGTAATAGAATT
GGGTTCGTTTTCCATCAAAGTAGCTATCAACTTGCCCCTCAAATTACCCATGTTTGGACTCCGTACAATC
TCTTGAATAGGCCCAAACTCCTTATAATCTCTCAGAGGAGGTAAAATTTTGAAAGTCGATAGGAATTTTT
CTATGCTTTCAACGTCGCCTTCATAGCTGTTGCTGACGACTACCTTCCTTTCTGGTTTAACATTTGCATT
ATCTTTCAAGCCATGATTTGGAGAATGCATGTGATAGGACGTTGGTTCTAACTGAACAAAAACGTTCTTC
AAATTAGAAGTAGTAGTGGCAATGGACTTATTTTTGAATATTAGTGATCCATTTATGTCCATGACGGTAG
ATAGCTGTTTGCTACCGTTAATATTTAGCTTATTGCTATCTTTCTCACTTTCATCATATTTATATATCTG
TTGGTTCTCTAAGTTAGAATCTTGTCCCTCACTTGTCGACTCTTCAGCAAACTCTACATCAAAGAAAATG
TTTCTTGGCATAATATTCGTAAGGTTTAGGTTAGGTGGTGAGTTCTGTACTAATGGACGGTAATTACTAT
TATTATATGGAAAATCAGGGTTCGCTGCCATAACTCTCGCTGTCCTTATTACATAACCCCTCAAAGCCAC
AATTTTCCAAATATCTTTTTCTGTTAGCCCAATAATGTGGAACTTATCAATCCAATTTCTGTCTTCAGCA
GTTAAGGGAATTTCCTTGTTGTCATGTGAATAGACGGTGGATGATGTTTTAATACCCTTCAGCGAGGAAC
TTGATTTCGTATCTCTTTTATTAAATCCATAATTTTTACTTGAGTAATTTTTTGTTATAAATTCGATTCT
ATTATTTCCGAATGAATCTACATGATTTGTGATGATTTTTTTCCAAAATAAAGATTTTGACGCTCTAACA
GACCAACTACACAATAGATTGTAAACCGATCTTGACACTGGTTGCTTGCAACAGCTTATCATTGATTTGA
AGTTGAACTCAACGTCAAATTCGAAGAAAGGCCTTATTATTGGATAGAGAATGCAGTACACTTCGGCTTT
TGATAACTTATTAATAATTTCTATAATTATCATCAAAGTAAACTGTCTTATCCAATTATTAGGATGCAAC
AACAAGGGAGATGTTGTTTTTGATATATCAATATAATATTTTTTCCTAATCAACCCAGTCTTGAACAAAG
ATTTTAAGCTTTGTAAAACACTGATCACTACTAATTCTTCCGAATCAGTGATGGTCTGGATTAACAATGG
TAAAATATACTGTTCTAATGTAACGGTACCCAAAAGAATTGATATTCCGGATATTGTTTGAATTAAGGAA
ACTCGCAATGCTGGGTCCTTATCATTAAGGTAGGTTATTAAATGACTCAGTATAATATCGTTTGTTCTTT
CCCTACCAAAAAATTTACAAAGTGGAAGAATGTTTTGCAAAAGTGCCATCTTTACATAAGTATCATTATC
TGTTAAAAAAGAGACAGTTAAATCTTCGACACTTTGGATCAATTTTGCTGAATACTTGGTACTGCTTTCC
ATGATTTCCGTGTTGTTATCCATTGAGTTATCATTGCAGTGCTGAGCAAATGTAAATTCTTGAAATCTAT
TAATGATAATGGCCAAGTCGCTCAAACAATTAGCAAACACAATCCTTAAATAATTGGTATTCTGCCTATT
GGAAATAAGTAATCTTTTCAGTCTCGGAAGTAAGTAGTCCACAAATATATTCTCGTTCAATTGATTCAAT
TTTCTTACAGAGGTGAGTACCTGGATTAATGTTAACAAAGATAGGGCCTGGACGTCCTGGTCACTATCTT
CAAAACAACATACGAAATAAGGTACGACTCGATCAATTTTATTTTCATCAGAAACGAATTGTGCAAATAC
TGCTAATAGTTCTAAATTTTTAAGTTTCGTAGCAGTCGAAACAATACTTCTTATACTATGAGACAAATAA
GAGATAAAGAGTAAGGCACATTCCTCTTTAACTGATTTTATCTTTTCGGATACTTTGGTAAACTGCTGTA
AGACTAAATGGTAATTTTGGGGGAAATATAAGTTTGTGTTTAAAAACCGACTAATTTCTATCTCTATTTT
GTAAGATTCCAAAATTGGGGGGTCTGAACCAATCTCACCCCCGTCTTTTATTAAAGGAAAGTCCAAACAA
TGACATATTTGGGAAAAATCTCTGTATATTTTTTCCGTAGTTTCATCTAAAAGTTTTACATTGTCTTCCA
AGGTACTATTGGTGCAAGTGTTATCTGATATCGGTGTGCTTGTTGTCATAGTAACCAAATTTCTGAAATA
ATCATAAATGAAAGTGTAGAAATAATCGGGGAAGAAAATGCCACGATATTTATTCAGTAGTTCATCACAT
GAAAGTCTTTTGGATGGATCTAGTTGAATCATGTCTAGAACCAAGTTCCTTAAATCGGTAGAATTCATTT
CCTCCATGAGAAATTCCCTGTTTACGTCATATGAATTACTTTTATATTTGAATAGCTGTGATAAGTTGAA
GATGGGTCTTCCTTCAGCAAATATTTCTGCAATAACACATCCAAGACTAAATATGTCCATTTCTTTAGTT
AGCCTACCATTGTTAGATTTTCCATCTTGGTAAAGTTTAGAGTTAAACCTCTCCGGGGCTAGATAACAGG
TTCTTCTCTTCGAGGTGTCGAAGTAGAATAAAAATTCACCTGGATTATCTTCAGGCAAATATACGGGTTT
GATAAATGCAGCAAAATCTGTCAATATACACCAATTCCAACTTGTTACTAGGATATTTTCTGTCTTTATA
TCACCATGGACAATATTCAGATTATGAATGTCCTTTAATGCATTTAACAACTGGAAAGCAATGAATTTCA
GTTCAATGTCTTGTAAGTAAGGTCTCAAACTCAATCTGTCATATAAATTATTTTTTAAGTGCTGCCGTAT
CATGTAGCCGGCTCTATTTGTCTCGATCAATTTACTGTAGTTTAAAACGTGCGGTAGTTGTCCCAACTTA
AACGATTGAGCCCTTATACGTTGGAGAAAAGGTCGTAAGCTATATTGGTCTTTTGGTTTAATAAACACTT
TGATAACAATTTCGCCGTTAGGGTCCAGTGCCTTGCATGTTTTTAAGAATCTTGATGAGTTTAACTGTGA
AACGTAGTGTACTTCCTCTAAGACATCGATATATGAAAAAATGGCTATGGAAGGTGATGCTTGGACCACT
AGTGATAATTGTGCCCCCATCTCGAGGTTTATTTATGTGTGTTTATTCGAAACTAAGTTCTTGGTGTTTT
AAAACTAAAAAAAAGACTAACTATAAAAGTAGAATTCAAGAAGTTTAAGAAATAGATTTACAGAATTACA
ATCAATACCTACCGTCTTTATATACTTATTAGTCAAGTAGGGGAATAATTTCAGGGAACTGGTTTAAACC
TTTTTTTTCAGTCGAGATATCTGGTTGTTAATTTGATTCGTTCATTTGAGGTTTGTGGGGCCAGGTTACT
GCCAATTTTCCTCTTCATAACCATAAAAGCTAGTATTGTAGAATCTTTATTGTTCGGAGCAGTGCGGCGC
GAGGCACATCTGCGTTTCAGGAACGCGACCGGTGAAGACGAGGACGCACGGAGGAGAGTCTTCCTTCGGA
GGGCTGTCACCCGCTCGGCGGCTTCTAATCCGTACGCATGCTTTTTTTGGATCTTTGCAAAGATCCCCCG
GGCGCCAGATCGATCTTCGAGGGGAATTCTCTTAGGATTCGATTCACATTCATCTTTTTTTAGCTACTAA
TAGGATAAATTATAGGAATTTATAACAAATTGAAATATGGCAGGCAGCAAAATTAAAATTGTCTTAGTTT
TTTAGTGTATAGAAGTGAATAGCTATATAAAGTATGTGTAAAGTTGGTAACGGAACGAAAAATAGAAAAG
GATATTACATGGGAAAACATGTTGTTTACGGAGAAATGAAAAGTATATTGTATTTTGTACGAGCTAAAAG
TACAGTGGGAACAAAGTCGACTTAGGTCCGCCAGTATTGTGCCAGATTATGTAAATGATCAATCACGATA
GGCAGCAAAGCATTTACACTATCATTGATTAGATTCTGAAAATGCACTGTGGCATCTTCTTCGGACATAT
TCAAATTAAATCTCTCTCTTACACGTAATATAGCACCATTGGGATCTATTCTGATATCAGGTATGTTCGA
CGTCTTCATTAATTCAAACAGGTTTAAGATTAAGCCTGCATTCCTTCTTAAAATCGAATATGCCACAAAA
CAGTAGCTGCGAAATTTATCATAATTTGATGATTCTGCACCCCCAAACGCCTCTATAATTTGAGGGGGCA
ATTTCATTAATGGCGGAAAAGGTTTGGGGTCCTGACCCAAGATATAACCAAAGTCTGCGTGAAAAAAGTG
CCCATCTGGTGTGACTAGTAAGTTGTCTAAGTGCCTATCGCCGACACCTAAGATGTATGTAATAACACAA
TAGCCAGCACAAGATTTGACAAAATTATCTAAAACCCAGCCCTGTACGCCTAATGTCGCGTTCTCATCAG
GATAGTGGAGTTTAAGGTAGCCAAGAATACCGTGATATTTGCTTAGTATGCTAGCTAATGTGTCATTAGG
GATAAATTCAATGGCACCTTCTTGTGGTCCTGTTGCCAAAATTTTGTATGGTGTCAATTTCAAGTCCACG
TTTTCGTTTTTTAATAACTCATTCATTAAACTTATGATCTGTACTACCAGTTGATCTTGTCTCAAATCAT
CGCCAACCTTAAACATTAAGTGATATGGTTGGTTTAAGGTCGTTTTGAATGTTATTTTTAGTGGCGATAA
GGAGCTTTTAAATACCTTCGAAGTTTCAGGACAAACGTCGCATATCAACACATCAGGGTCTAGTGGTAAA
GCAATTGGTCGTACTTTGACAAGAGGCCTGACTTTCGTCTCCAATAAATGCACTAGTAATTCCATCTTTT
TGGCTGTAGTATCTTTCAGCCTCTTAATTGTTTCACAACATTCCCTGAGCACATTTATTAGCCTGACTTG
ATCGTTCAGTATATTCCGAGATTTTTTATCCAGTCTACTCCAAAAGGAACTTAAAATCTGGTCTAAATAT
GGCTTGTCCTCAGACTCGGACTTTAAATACCAATAGAAGAAACTTCCTAACCTTGGGTTGACCAGTGCTC
TCCTAATCAAAAACTCAGCCAAGGGAGAAATGACGATTGGTAGCGATTCTGTCCCGGAAGTTTCCGATTC
ACTCGAGATGGACTTTAATAATTTTTGGTTGGCATGCGATGTAGATAGTAACATAGAATCACCCGAAAGC
TTTTGCGAAGATACGGCATCCACAATAGTGAATTCACTGTTAGATTTGTCGGAAAAAGTGGACAGGTTCT
CAAAACAGACAGCTTCTACCAACTGTAATAAGTACAATTCCAGCTCCTTGTCTGATGCCTTCTTCAGCCT
ATTTACGGCGTACGATCTCACTGAAAGGTTTTTAAAAGTTGAGCCTAATAGTTCTAATGCGTCGTCTATA
TCAATTTCTGCCCATGAGTCCATTAGTTCTAAAACCTCTACTCTTTCCGATTCTTCTCTCAAATTTGTAC
TCTGTAATAACTTTGTAAGAGCTTTTTTATTGTTCATCAAATAATACCTATATTTCCATATTGAACCCTT
TTCATGTGCTGTTAATTTAGTGCCAGGGGGGTAGTTGATGATTTTATTCAAGTAGTCCCTCTTTTTAATG
TCCGGCTTCACTTGCTTGTCCAAGTTTGCATTTTTAGATGCTCTTTCCAATCTCCTATACTTTTCCTCTA
TTGGATCATTGTTTGGTTGGTCAGGATCGTAAAACTTCAATGTGGAGTGATATTTGTCCCCCAAAGAAAT
TTTGATTTGAGGGTCATTCCTATTCGGTTCTCGTAAGCCTGTGCTTAGTCCAGGATTGTTCTTCAAAGTT
GGAATATTCATTTGAGTATTCATAATTTCCCTTTCGATGAACACAACAGGAAGCTCTAACATTGGAAATT
CTAAGTTTAAGACAAAGGTGCCCTGAGGCCAAGTCCTATTTTCTCGTTGTTTCCTTAATTTGCTTATAGT
GATTTCGTCAAGCCAAGGGAGTCTCGTGAATTCACCCTGAAAATATTTATTCAAATTTTCTTGATCTTTG
TTATCAGTGACCACTTCACAGTGGTCAATCACATCATAACGAAATTTTAAGGATTCAAACCCTCTTTTTA
AAGTACAGTCTTTTAAGTTAAAGATGCTCGTTTCTAGATTGAAAAAGGGAATTTGCTTGGAACCATTGTA
TTCCCATAAAATAATGCGTAAATGACTGCTAAAGGTAAGCTGTTTGATACGTATGGGCAAAGTCAACCAA
TAATCCCAGGTTCTAGAGTTTCTGAAAGGAATATACGGCGTGTATATCGGAAGAGTTAAATTTCTGTTTC
TCTCTTTATCAAATACCTGTAAGGACACAATTAGATCACTAGAAGGGAATACATTTGACCCTATCAGCAT
TAATTCAGGGTTCAGGATTTTTTGAGATGGCTTCAACAGTGGCTTATGTCCTTCCAATGACTTGATTTTC
ACTTTCAGGGGAACATCCAGATCTTGTGAGACACAGAATGTGATGTTGTTCAGAGCCATGGTTTATTTAT
GTGTGTTTATTCGAAACTAAGTTCTTGGTGTTTTAAAACTAAAAAAAAGACTAACTATAAAAGTAGAATT
CAAGAAGTTTAAGAAATAGATTTACAGAATTACAATCAATACCTACCGTCTTTATATACTTATTAGTCAA
GTAGGGGAATAATTTCAGGGAACTGGTTTAAACCTTTTTTTTCAGTCGAGATATCTGGTTGTTAATTTGA
TTCGTTCATTTGAGGTTTGTGGGGCCAGGTTACTGCCAATTTTCCTCTTCATAACCATAAAAGCTAGTAT
TGTAGAATCTTTATTGTTCGGAGCAGTGCGGCGCGAGGCACATCTGCGTTTCAGGAACGCGACCGGTGAA
GACGAGGACGCACGGAGGAGAGTCTTCCTTCGGAGGGCTGTCACCCGCTCGGCGGCTTCTAATCCGTACG
CATGCTTTTTTTGGATCTTTGCAAAGATCCGGCCGGCCGGTCCGGGGCCGCCAGATCGATCTTCGAGGGG
AATTCTCTTAGGATTCGATTCACATTCATCTTTTTTTAGCTACTAATAGGATAAATTATAGGAATTTATA
ACAAATTGAAATATGGCAGGCAGCAAAATTAAAATTGTCTTAGTTTTTTAGTGTATAGAAGTGAATAGCT
ATATAAAGTATGTGTAAAGTTGGTAACGGAACGAAAAATAGAAAAGGATATTACATGGGAAAACATGTTG
TTTACGGAGAAATGAAAAGTATATTGTATTTTGTACGAGCTAAAAGTACAGTGGGAACAAAGTCGACTTA
AGCTTGGGTTAGGATCCGTTTCCGCTGATGGTCTTATCATTGTGATTCACTGTAGGGCTTAAGGTAATTG
ACTTGGATAGTAAATTGGAAGAAAACGCTAACAACCACTTTACATTGGTTAATAAAAATTTCATAGCCGT
TGTCCATTCAAGGTTGGGACTGCTACCATGCAATTTGACGGATAATCCATTAATCTTGTCCTTATTCATG
ATATAGGGTAGCTCGAGAATGGAAGTACTATTTTCAACGTCATTTGCGTTATTCATTGAAGATTCATCTT
GGCTTGTTGCGAGTGTTTGAGATGAATATGATGACGCTATCGTAGAAAGCTGCCGAGTGATTTCGCTTAT
TATTTCTAATGTTGTTTCTAATGATTTATCAAACTTCGTTTCCTTGCGGAAGATTCTCCCCAAATTGAAA
TTCTCATCATAGTAGACAGGCAGAATCAACCAATCACCGGGAGCGTTCGTAGTGGAATTATTATATTCGA
CACTGTTAACCATTCTTTTCTTGATTTTGGAAAATGAACCCATCGGTTGTAATTCGTAGTCCACTAAATT
TATCTTCAGGTTTTTGTTTATGGTAGCCAGTAAAAGAATCAATTGGCCCAGTGCTGCATTGATTTCCTTC
CAAGGAACCACTGATTCTGGTATACTGCCTAATCTCAATCCATTTATAGTGGCAAAGGGGCCGCTATGTG
AGATTTTGAATGTAGCATTGAAAATATTGATTTTCCTCAATTTGTCTAATTGATTCAAGGATAATTCGTA
TTGCAGTTTTAATGACTGTAAATTTTTGTTGAATTGAATGTTATTTAAATCCATTAAATTCTGATCACTC
AGTTTTTGGAGTTTCTCATTTTCCAGTTGAACTTTCTTTTCTTGTAAACGAACTAGTTCTCCATCTAAGT
CATCATCTGTCATTTCCAAACGTAATAATTGATCCAAGAGTCTTTCCTCTTCCTTTTTCAAATTTTCTTT
TTCCGAAAGATTATGGGAATACTGCTTTTCTTTATTGCTTTCTGATATTTCTTTGTTTTGACTCTCTAAC
TTCGATAAAAATTGAGCGTAAGTATCTCTCTCTTTTATTGCATCATCATACTCACTCTTTAGTCTGTTTA
TCAAGATGTTACAGCAGTCCTGACAGATAGGAAAGTCTATGTTTGTTTGAGAAGATAGAATGTTAAATAC
ATTAGTCATTGCGTTGACTTGTGTGGACAAAGTCTTGGAATTCAATTGTATTTGTTGGTTTTCGTCTTCA
TCCGTAGCTTCTTGTTCCTCTTCGTCATGATCTCGAAAGGTACTGGTTCCATCGGAAGTATCACTATTAG
CTTTTTTATTATCATTTCCGTTGGCATTTCCATAACGCTGGTCCTCTCTGCTATTACTCGTAATATTAGC
ATTATCATCATCATCGTGATTAAGAAAAACAAACGAATCAGTGATCAATTTGTCATCTATTAAATTCAAG
TCTTTTATGTTCTGAATCTCCCCTAATCGCCTCAGCCTCTCCTTCGGTATTTGAGGCCCACAATTATCTG
CGGCTTCGATGCCCTTGTTGCTGATGACATTTTCATTCGTTGCAGTGATAATTGAATTATTTGAAAGTAG
CAAATTTCTTTGGGTTAAACTAAGACCTTCTAAAGATGGGTCCAGTTGCAGCGGCAGGTGACATGTTTGG
CACTTCATGCCCATGGCTTCGTCGTGTTGAGCCAAAGCAGCAGTCTTCAATTCACCCTCGAGTAACTCAC
CTTGGAAGTACAAGTTTTCAGAAGCAGTGGTCTTCAACTCGCCTTGAAAGTACAAATTTTCAGAGGCAGT
AGTTGGTCTAGAAGATCCGCCTCCCTGGAAATACAGGTTTTCCGCGTCTACTTTCGGCGCCTGAGCATCA
TTTAGCTTTTTAGCTTCTGCTAAAAGGTTAGCGCTTTGGCTTGGGTCATCTTTTAAACTTTGGATGAAGG
CGTTTCGTTGTTCTTCGTTTAAGTTAGGTAAATGTAAGATCTCATAGAACGCGTTTTGTTGTTCTTTGTT
GAATTTGTTGTCTACTTTCGGCGCCTGAGCATCATTTAGCTTTTTAGCTTCTGCTAAAAGGTTAGCGCTT
TGGCTTGGGTCATCTTTTAAACTTTGGATGAAGGCGTTTCGTTGTTCTTCGTTTAAGTTAGGTAAATGTA
AGATCTCATAGAACGCGTTTTGTTGTTCTTTGTTGAATTTGTTGTCTACGGCTTCATCGTGGGCGCCCTG
GAAGTACAGGTTCTCGCTAGCACCCGCCCCTGCTCCCATCATGGTTTATTTATGTGTGTTTATTCGAAAC
TAAGTTCTTGGTGTTTTAAAACTAAAAAAAAGACTAACTATAAAAGTAGAATTCAAGAAGTTTAAGAAAT
AGATTTACAGAATTACAATCAATACCTACCGTCTTTATATACTTATTAGTCAAGTAGGGGAATAATTTCA
GGGAACTGGTTTAAACCTTTTTTTTCAGTCGAGATATCTGGTTGTTAATTTGATTCGTTCATTTGAGGTT
TGTGGGGCCAGGTTACTGCCAATTTTCCTCTTCATAACCATAAAAGCTAGTATTGTAGAATCTTTATTGT
TCGGAGCAGTGCGGCGCGAGGCACATCTGCGTTTCAGGAACGCGACCGGTGAAGACGAGGACGCACGGAG
GAGAGTCTTCCTTCGGAGGGCTGTCACCCGCTCGGCGGCTTCTAATCCGTACGCATGCTTTTTTTGGATC
TTTGCAAAGATCCGCGGCCCTTAATTAAGGCGCGCCTGCAGGACCTGGTGGCCTATATGGCCAAAGAGCC
TGCTTTTTTGTACAAACTTGTGATGATCCGCGCCCGATGGTGGGACGGGGGCCGCCACCGCGGTGGAGCT
CCAGCTTTTGTTCCCTTTAGTGAGGGTTAATTGCGCGCTTGGCGTAATCATGGTCATAGCTGTTTCCTGT
GTGAAATTGTTATCCGCTCACAATTCCACACAACATACGAGCCGGAAGCATAAAGTGTAAAGCCTGGGGT
GCCTAATGAGTGAGCTAACTCACATTAATTGCGTTGCGCTCACTGCCCGCTTTCCAGTCGGGAAACCTGT
CGTGCCAGCTGCATTAATGAATCGGCCAACGCGCGGGGAGAGGCGGTTTGCGTATTGGGCGCTCTTCCGC
TTCCTCGCTCACTGACTCGCTGCGCTCGGTCGTTCGGCTGCGGCGAGCGGTATCAGCTCACTCAAAGGCG
GTAATACGGTTATCCACAGAATCAGGGGATAACGCAGGAAAGAACATGTGAGCAAAAGGCCAGCAAAAGG
CCAGGAACCGTAAAAAGGCCGCGTTGCTGGCGTTTTTCCATAGGCTCCGCCCCCCTGACGAGCATCACAA
AAATCGACGCTCAAGTCAGAGGTGGCGAAACCCGACAGGACTATAAAGATACCAGGCGTTTCCCCCTGGA
AGCTCCCTCGTGCGCTCTCCTGTTCCGACCCTGCCGCTTACCGGATACCTGTCCGCCTTTCTCCCTTCGG
GAAGCGTGGCGCTTTCTCATAGCTCACGCTGTAGGTATCTCAGTTCGGTGTAGGTCGTTCGCTCCAAGCT
GGGCTGTGTGCACGAACCCCCCGTTCAGCCCGACCGCTGCGCCTTATCCGGTAACTATCGTCTTGAGTCC
AACCCGGTAAGACACGACTTATCGCCACTGGCAGCAGCCACTGGTAACAGGATTAGCAGAGCGAGGTATG
TAGGCGGTGCTACAGAGTTCTTGAAGTGGTGGCCTAACTACGGCTACACTAGAAGAACAGTATTTGGTAT
CTGCGCTCTGCTGAAGCCAGTTACCTTCGGAAAAAGAGTTGGTAGCTCTTGATCCGGCAAACAAACCACC
GCTGGTAGCGGTGGTTTTTTTGTTTGCAAGCAGCAGATTACGCGCAGAAAAAAAGGATCTCAAGAAGATC
CTTTGATCTTTTCTACGGGGTCTGACGCTCAGTGGAACGAAAACTCACGTTAAGGGATTTTGGTCATGAG
ATTATCAAAAAGGATCTTCACCTAGATCCTTTTAAATTAAAAATGAAGTTTTAAATCAATCTAAAGTATA
TATGAGTAAACTTGGTCTGACAGTTACCAATGCTTAATCAGTGAGGCACCTATCTCAGCGATCTGTCTAT
TTCGTTCATCCATAGTTGCCTGACTCCCCGTCGTGTAGATAACTACGATACGGGAGGGCTTACCATCTGG
CCCCAGTGCTGCAATGATACCGCGAGACCCACGCTCACCGGCTCCAGATTTATCAGCAATAAACCAGCCA
GCCGGAAGGGCCGAGCGCAGAAGTGGTCCTGCAACTTTATCCGCCTCCATCCAGTCTATTAATTGTTGCC
GGGAAGCTAGAGTAAGTAGTTCGCCAGTTAATAGTTTGCGCAACGTTGTTGCCATTGCTACAGGCATCGT
GGTGTCACGCTCGTCGTTTGGTATGGCTTCATTCAGCTCCGGTTCCCAACGATCAAGGCGAGTTACATGA
TCCCCCATGTTGTGCAAAAAAGCGGTTAGCTCCTTCGGTCCTCCGATCGTTGTCAGAAGTAAGTTGGCCG
CAGTGTTATCACTCATGGTTATGGCAGCACTGCATAATTCTCTTACTGTCATGCCATCCGTAAGATGCTT
TTCTGTGACTGGTGAGTACTCAACCAAGTCATTCTGAGAATAGTGTATGCGGCGACCGAGTTGCTCTTGC
CCGGCGTCAATACGGGATAATACCGCGCCACATAGCAGAACTTTAAAAGTGCTCATCATTGGAAAACGTT
CTTCGGGGCGAAAACTCTCAAGGATCTTACCGCTGTTGAGATCCAGTTCGATGTAACCCACTCGTGCACC
CAACTGATCTTCAGCATCTTTTACTTTCACCAGCGTTTCTGGGTGAGCAAAAACAGGAAGGCAAAATGCC
GCAAAAAAGGGAATAAGGGCGACACGGAAATGTTGAATACTCATACTCTTCCTTTTTCAATATTATTGAA
GCATTTATCAGGGTTATTGTCTCATGAGCGGATACATATTTGAATGTATTTAGAAAAATAAACAAATAGG
GGTTCCGCGCACATTTCCCCGAAAAGTGCCACCTGAACGAAGCATCTGTGCTTCATTTTGTAGAACAAAA
ATGCAACGCGAGAGCGCTAATTTTTCAAACAAAGAATCTGAGCTGCATTTTTACAGAACAGAAATGCAAC
GCGAAAGCGCTATTTTACCAACGAAGAATCTGTGCTTCATTTTTGTAAAACAAAAATGCAACGCGAGAGC
GCTAATTTTTCAAACAAAGAATCTGAGCTGCATTTTTACAGAACAGAAATGCAACGCGAGAGCGCTATTT
TACCAACAAAGAATCTATACTTCTTTTTTGTTCTACAAAAATGCATCCCGAGAGCGCTATTTTTCTAACA
AAGCATCTTAGATTACTTTTTTTCTCCTTTGTGCGCTCTATAATGCAGTCTCTTGATAACTTTTTGCACT
GTAGGTCCGTTAAGGTTAGAAGAAGGCTACTTTGGTGTCTATTTTCTCTTCCATAAAAAAAGCCTGACTC
CACTTCCCGCGTTTACTGATTACTAGCGAAGCTGCGGGTGCATTTTTTCAAGATAAAGGCATCCCCGATT
ATATTCTATACCGATGTGGATTGCGCATACTTTGTGAACAGAAAGTGATAGCGTTGATGATTCTTCATTG
GTCAGAAAATTATGAACGGTTTCTTCTATTTTGTCTCTATATACTACGTATAGGAAATGTTTACATTTTC
GTATTGTTTTCGATTCACTCTATGAATAGTTCTTACTACAATTTTTTTGTCTAAAGAGTAATACTAGAGA
TAAACATAAAAAATGTAGAGGTCGAGTTTAGATGCAAGTTCAAGGAGCGAAAGGTGGATGGGTAGGTTAT
ATAGGGATATAGCACAGAGATATATAGCAAAGAGATACTTTTGAGCAATGTTTGTGGAAGCGGTATTCGC
AATATTTTAGTAGCTCGTTACAGTCCGGTGCGTTTTTGGTTTTTTGAAAGTGCGTCTTCAGAGCGCTTTT
GGTTTTCAAAAGCGCTCTGAAGTTCCTATACTTTCTAGAGAATAGGAACTTCGGAATAGGAACTTCAAAG
CGTTTCCGAAAACGAGCGCTTCCGAAAATGCAACGCGAGCTGCGCACATACAGCTCACTGTTCACGTCGC
ACCTATATCTGCGTGTTGCCTGTATATATATATACATGAGAAGAACGGCATAGTGCGTGTTTATGCTTAA
ATGCGTACTTATATGCGTCTATTTATGTAGGATGAAAGGTAGTCTAGTACCTCCTGTGATATTATCCCAT
TCCATGCGGGGTATCGTATGCTTCCTTCAGCACTACCCTTTAGCTGTTCTATATGCTGCCACTCCTCAAT
TGGATTAGTCTCATCCTTCAATGCTATCATTTCCTTTGATATTGGATCATACTAAGAAACCATTATTATC
ATGACATTAACCTATAAAAATAGGCGTATCACGAGGCCCTTTCGTC
Features (pLannotate 1.2.2; 35 found; start..end, strand, type, name):
    137..186     +  misc_feature   bom (fragment): basis of mobility region from pBR322
    194..409     +  promoter       URA3 promoter: S. cerevisiae URA3
    410..1213    +  CDS            URA3: orotidine-5'-phosphate decarboxylase, required for uracil biosynthesis; S. cerevisiae URA3; yeast auxotrophic marker, counterselectable with 5-fluoroorotic acid (5-FOA)
   1292..1343    +  misc_feature   bom (fragment): basis of mobility region from pBR322
   1371..1799    -  rep_origin     f1 ori (sequence partly withheld): f1 bacteriophage origin of replication; arrow indicates direction of (+) strand synthesis
   1803..1958    -  CDS            lacZα (fragment): LacZα fragment of β-galactosidase; lacZ fragment
   1966..1984    +  promoter       T7 promoter: promoter for bacteriophage T7 RNA polymerase
   1993..2013    -  misc_feature   MCS (fragment): pBluescript multiple cloning site
   2033..2057    +  protein_bind   attB2: mutant version of attB; recombination site for the Gateway® BP reaction BP Clonase™
   2083..2270    -  terminator     ADH1 terminator: S. cerevisiae ADH1; transcription terminator for the S. cerevisiae alcohol dehydrogenase 1 (ADH1) gene
   2293..2463    -  CDS            ProtA: IgG-binding unit of Staphylococcus aureus protein A
   2467..2637    -  CDS            ProtA: IgG-binding unit of Staphylococcus aureus protein A
   2848..7209    -  CDS            VPS15: VPS15_YEAST - Also known as GRD8, VAC4, VPL19. Experimental evidence at protein level: Swiss-Prot protein existence level 1. Serine/threonine-protein kinase required for cytoplasm to vacuole transport (Cvt) and autophagy as a part of the autophagy- specific VPS34 PI3-kinase complex I. This complex is essential to recruit the ATG8-phosphatidylinositol conjugate and the ATG12-ATG5 conjugate to the pre-autophagosomal structure. Is also involved in endosome-to-Golgi retrograde transport as part of the VPS34 PI3-kinase complex II. This second complex is required for the endosome-to-Golgi retrieval
   7216..7410    -  promoter       GAP promoter (fragment): S. cerevisiae TDH3; promoter for glyceraldehyde-3-phosphate dehydrogenase
   7524..7641    -  protein_bind   UAS: upstream activating sequence mediating Gal4-dependent induction Gal4
   7984..10608   -  CDS            VPS34: VPS34_YEAST - Also known as END12, PEP15, VPL7, VPT29. Experimental evidence at protein level: Swiss-Prot protein existence level 1. Phosphatidylinositol 3-kinase required for cytoplasm to vacuole transport (Cvt) and autophagy as a part of the autophagy- specific VPS34 PI3-kinase complex I. This complex is essential to recruit the ATG8-phosphatidylinositol conjugate and the ATG12-ATG5 conjugate to the pre-autophagosomal structure. Also involved in endosome-to-Golgi retrograde transport as part of the VPS34 PI3-kinase complex II. This second complex is required for the endosome-to-Golgi retriev
  10610..10804   -  promoter       GAP promoter (fragment): S. cerevisiae TDH3; promoter for glyceraldehyde-3-phosphate dehydrogenase
  10918..11035   -  protein_bind   UAS: upstream activating sequence mediating Gal4-dependent induction Gal4
  11407..13077   -  CDS            VPS30: BECN1_YEAST - Also known as APG6, ATG6, VPT30. Experimental evidence at protein level: Swiss-Prot protein existence level 1. Required for cytoplasm to vacuole transport (Cvt), autophagy, nucleophagy, and mitophagy, as a part of the autophagy-specific VPS34 PI3-kinase complex I. This complex is essential to recruit the ATG8- phosphatidylinositol conjugate and the ATG12-ATG5 conjugate to the pre- autophagosomal structure. Also involved in endosome-to-Golgi retrograde transport as part of the VPS34 PI3-kinase complex II. This second complex is required for the endosome-to-Golgi retrieval of PEP1
  13261..13431   -  CDS            ProtA: IgG-binding unit of Staphylococcus aureus protein A
  13435..13605   -  CDS            ProtA: IgG-binding unit of Staphylococcus aureus protein A
  13673..13867   -  promoter       GAP promoter (fragment): S. cerevisiae TDH3; promoter for glyceraldehyde-3-phosphate dehydrogenase
  13981..14098   -  protein_bind   UAS: upstream activating sequence mediating Gal4-dependent induction Gal4
  14186..14210   -  protein_bind   attB1: mutant version of attB; recombination site for the Gateway® BP reaction BP Clonase™
  14239..14260   -  misc_feature   MCS (fragment): pBluescript multiple cloning site
  14273..14291   -  promoter       T3 promoter: promoter for bacteriophage T3 RNA polymerase
  14334..14356   -  protein_bind   lac operator (fragment): The lac repressor binds to the lac operator to inhibit transcription in E. coli. This inhibition can be relieved by adding lactose or isopropyl-β-D-thiogalactopyranoside (IPTG). lac repressor encoded by lacI
  14360..14390   -  promoter       lac promoter: promoter for the E. coli lac operon
  14405..14426   -  protein_bind   CAP binding site: CAP binding activates transcription in the presence of cAMP. E. coli catabolite activator protein
  14439..14531   -  CDS            lacI (fragment): lac repressor; lacI; The lac repressor binds to the lac operator to inhibit transcription in E. coli. This inhibition can be relieved by adding lactose or isopropyl-β-D-thiogalactopyranoside (IPTG).
  14714..15302   -  rep_origin     ori: high-copy-number ColE1/pMB1/pBR322/pUC origin of replication
  15473..16333   -  CDS            AmpR: β-lactamase; bla; confers resistance to ampicillin, carbenicillin, and related antibiotics
  16334..16438   -  promoter       AmpR promoter: bla
  16465..17807   -  rep_origin     2μ ori: yeast 2μ plasmid origin of replication
  17875..35      +  CDS            rop (fragment) (across the origin): Rop protein, which maintains plasmids at low copy number; rop
