[The description below was written by a language model from this plasmid's Addgene catalogue record and pLannotate feature annotations shown in this document.]
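Description:
pYO379 is a yeast expression plasmid of about 17.9 kb built on the pRS426 backbone, an E. coli–yeast shuttle vector. In bacteria it is maintained at high copy through a ColE1/pUC-type origin and selected with ampicillin (AmpR). In Saccharomyces cerevisiae it replicates episomally from the 2μ origin and is selected by uracil prototrophy through URA3, which can also be counterselected with 5-FOA. Backbone remnants of the pBluescript-derived polylinker region are present, including an f1 origin, a lacZα fragment, lac promoter elements and flanking T7 and T3 promoters. attB1 and attB2 sites bracket the expression block, which may reflect Gateway-style recombination at some stage, although the record lists restriction enzyme cloning.

The payload is three tandem cassettes in the same orientation, encoding the budding yeast proteins VPS30 (Atg6), VPS34 and VPS15. Each coding sequence is preceded by a Gal4-responsive UAS together with a fragment annotated as the GAP (TDH3) promoter. This arrangement suggests a hybrid galactose-inducible promoter, though the record does not name it. An ADH1 terminator is annotated only downstream of VPS15; terminators for the other two genes are not identified. VPS34, the phosphatidylinositol 3-kinase, carries an S2A substitution and is untagged. VPS15 has a C-terminal 3xTEV-ZZ tag and VPS30 an N-terminal ZZ-3xTEV tag. The ZZ modules appear in the table as paired protein A IgG-binding units. They allow capture on IgG resin, and TEV protease cleavage then releases the proteins.

The plasmid is intended for co-overexpression in yeast of these three subunits, which are shared by Vps34 complexes I and II, for affinity purification of the assemblies. The associated publication used this material for structural and biochemical studies of the endosomal Vps34 complex.
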