Addgene plasmid #235733: pYO379
Purpose: Protein expression of VPS34 + VPS15-ZZ + ZZ-VPS30 (all yeast) in yeast
Depositing lab: Roger Williams. Depositing organization: MRC Laboratory of Molecular Biology. Publication: Structure and flexibility of the endosomal Vps34 complex reveals the basis of its function on membranes. Rostislavleva K, Soler N, Ohashi Y, Zhang L, Pardon E, Burke JE, Masson GR, Johnson C, Steyaert J, Ktistakis NT, Williams RL. Science. 2015 Oct 9;350(6257):aac7365. doi: 10.1126/science.aac7365. PubMed 26450213.
Backbone
  Vector backbone: pRS426
  Vector type: Yeast Expression
Growth in bacteria
  Bacterial resistance: Ampicillin, 100 μg/mL
  Growth temperature: 37°C
  Growth strain: DH5alpha
  Growth instructions: Depositing lab also recommends XL10-gold E. coli for transformation.
  Copy number: High Copy
Gene/Insert 1
  Gene/Insert name: VPS34
  Species: S. cerevisiae (budding yeast)
  Mutation: S2A on ScVPS34
  Entrez Gene: VPS34 (a.k.a. YLR240W, END12, PEP15, STT8, VPL7, VPS7, VPT29)
  Cloning method: Restriction Enzyme; 5′ cloning site Unknown (unknown if destroyed)
Gene/Insert 2
  Gene/Insert name: VPS15
  Species: S. cerevisiae (budding yeast)
  Entrez Gene: VPS15 (a.k.a. YBR097W, GRD8, VAC4, VPL19, VPS40, VPT15)
  Tag / fusion protein: 3xTEV-ZZ (C terminal on insert)
Gene/Insert 3
  Gene/Insert name: VPS30
  Species: S. cerevisiae (budding yeast)
  Entrez Gene: VPS30 (a.k.a. YPL120W, APG6, ATG6, VPT30)
  Tag / fusion protein: ZZ-3xTEV (N terminal on insert)
Terms and licenses: Academic/Nonprofit Terms; Industry Terms: Not Available to Industry
Depositor comments: For other work using this plasmid, please see Ohashi et al. 2016 PMID 27630019.
How to cite: pYO379 was a gift from Roger Williams (Addgene plasmid # 235733 ; http://n2t.net/addgene:235733 ; RRID:Addgene_235733)
